Addgene plasmid #14731: pCGN R-Ras 43N
Depositing lab: Adrienne Cox. Depositing organization: University of North Carolina at Chapel Hill. Publication: Mammalian expression vectors for Ras family proteins: generation and use of expression constructs to analyze Ras family function. Fiordalisi JJ, Johnson RL 2nd, Ulku AS, Der CJ, Cox AD. Methods Enzymol. 2001;332:3-36. doi: 10.1016/s0076-6879(01)32189-4. PubMed 11305105.
Backbone
  Vector backbone: pCGN
  Backbone size w/o insert (bp): 7500
  Vector type: Mammalian Expression
  Selectable markers: Hygromycin
Growth in bacteria
  Bacterial resistance: Ampicillin, 100 μg/mL
  Growth temperature: 37°C
  Growth strain: DH5alpha
  Copy number: High Copy
Gene/Insert
  Gene/Insert name: R-ras
  Species: H. sapiens (human)
  Insert size (bp): 680
  Mutation: 43N
  Entrez Gene: RRAS (a.k.a. R-Ras)
  Tag / fusion protein: HA (N terminal on backbone)
  Cloning method: Restriction Enzyme; 5′ cloning site BamHI (not destroyed); 3′ cloning site BamHI (not destroyed)
  Sequencing primers: 5′ CMV-F
Terms and licenses: Academic/Nonprofit Terms; Industry Terms: Not Available to Industry
How to cite: pCGN R-Ras 43N was a gift from Adrienne Cox (Addgene plasmid # 14731 ; http://n2t.net/addgene:14731 ; RRID:Addgene_14731)
