[The description below was written by a language model from this plasmid's Addgene catalogue record.]
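Description:
pCGN R-Ras 43N is a mammalian expression plasmid built on the pCGN backbone (about 7.5 kb without insert) that carries a mutant form of human R-Ras (RRAS). It is maintained in E. coli as a high-copy plasmid under ampicillin selection, and it carries a hygromycin marker so that stably transfected mammalian cells can be selected. The record does not state the promoter outright. However, the listed 5′ sequencing primer is a CMV forward primer, which suggests that the insert lies downstream of a CMV promoter. No feature table is provided, so the origin of replication, polyadenylation signal and other backbone elements cannot be described from this entry.

The insert is roughly 680 bp and was cloned into a BamHI site that is preserved at both ends. Because the same enzyme flanks the fragment, the cloning was non-directional. The backbone supplies an N-terminal HA epitope tag, so the protein is expressed as HA-R-Ras and can be detected or immunoprecipitated with anti-HA antibodies without needing an R-Ras-specific reagent. The recorded mutation is 43N. In R-Ras, residue 43 corresponds to position 17 of H-Ras, where an asparagine substitution is the classic dominant-negative change that interferes with activation by exchange factors. The entry does not itself describe the functional class of the mutant.

The plasmid belongs to a set of expression vectors for Ras family proteins made to analyse Ras family function. It suits transient or stable expression of the tagged mutant in mammalian cells to probe R-Ras signalling.
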