>Addgene plasmid #14731 | pCGN R-Ras 43N | addgene partial sequence | sequence record 21264 | CMV-F 5'-CGCAAATGGGCGGTAGGCGTG-3'
CGTGGAGNATTAGCAGAGCTCGTTAGTGAACCGTCAGATCGCCTGGAGACGCCATCCACGCTGTTTTGAC
CTCCATAGAAGACACCGGGACCGATCCAGCCTCCGGGGGATCTTGGTGGCGTGAAACTCCCGCACCTCTT
CGGCCAGCGCCTTGTAGAAGCGCGTATGGCTTCTAGCTATCCTTATGACGTGCCTGACTATGCCAGCCTG
GGAGGACCTTCTAGCGGATCCGTCGACATGAGCTCTGGTGCTGCTTCCGGTACAGGTCGTGGTCGTCCAC
GTGGTGGAGGTCCAGGTCCCGGGGACCCTCCGCCTAGCGAGACACACAAGCTTGTGGTCGTGGGTGGTGG
TGGCGTGGGCAAGAACGCGCTGACCATTCAGTTCATCCAGTCCTACTTCGTGTCTGACTACGACCCCACT
ATTGAGGACTCCTACACGAAGATCTGCAGTGTGGATGGCATCCCAGCCCGGCTGGACATCCTGGACACCG
CGGGCCAGGAAGAGTTCGGGGCCATGAGAGAGCAGTACATGCGTGCTGGCCACGGCTTCCTGCTGGTGTT
CGCCATTAATGACCGGCAGAGTTTCAACGAGGTGGGCAAGCTCTTCACGCAGATTCTGCGGGTCAAGGAC
CGCGACGACTTCCCCGTTGTGTTGGTCGGGAACAAGGCAGATCTGGAGTCACAGCGCCAGGTCCCCCGAT
CAGAAGCCTCTGCCTTCGGCGCCTCCCACCACGTGGCCTACTTTGANGCCTCGGCCAAACTGCGTCTCAC
TGAAGTATGNC
